Addgene plasmid #239927: LLP1005
Purpose: sgRNA compatible with TCTP-SynPro-02 as Level-0 part (Golden Gate cloning)
Depositing lab: Ryan Lister. Depositing organization: University of Western Australia. Publication: CRISPRi-based circuits to control gene expression in plants. Khan MA, Herring G, Zhu JY, Oliva M, Fourie E, Johnston B, Zhang Z, Potter J, Pineda L, Pflueger J, Swain T, Pflueger C, Lloyd JPB, Secco D, Small I, Kidd BN, Lister R. Nat Biotechnol. 2025 Mar;43(3):416-430. doi: 10.1038/s41587-024-02236-w. Epub 2024 May 20. PubMed 38769424.
Backbone
  Vector backbone: pAGM9121
  Vector type: Synthetic Biology
Growth in bacteria
  Bacterial resistance: Spectinomycin, 50 μg/mL
  Growth temperature: 30°C
  Growth strain: DH5alpha
  Copy number: High Copy
Gene/Insert
  Gene/Insert name: sgRNA
  gRNA/shRNA sequence: Unspecified
  Species: Synthetic
  Mutation: N/A
  Cloning method: Restriction Enzyme; 5′ cloning site Unknown (unknown if destroyed)
Terms and licenses: Academic/Nonprofit Terms; Industry Terms: Not Available to Industry
How to cite: LLP1005 was a gift from Ryan Lister (Addgene plasmid # 239927 ; http://n2t.net/addgene:239927 ; RRID:Addgene_239927)
