[The description below was written by a language model from this plasmid's Addgene catalogue record and pLannotate feature annotations shown in this document.]
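Description:
LLP1005 is a small (about 2.2 kb) Level-0 Golden Gate part plasmid built on the pAGM9121 backbone, a universal acceptor vector used in modular (MoClo-style) cloning systems. It is a purely bacterial propagation vector with no plant or viral delivery elements of its own. Replication relies on a high-copy ColE1/pUC-type origin. Selection uses spectinomycin through an aadA aminoglycoside adenylyltransferase gene, which also confers streptomycin resistance. The annotation also detects a fragment of the class 1 integron Pc promoter and a short remnant of a gentamicin acetyltransferase gene upstream of aadA. These probably come from the integron-derived resistance cassette, and the gentamicin fragment is too short to represent a functional marker.

The payload is a synthetic single guide RNA. The only annotated element in the insert region is the Streptococcus pyogenes Cas9 gRNA scaffold. The record does not give the spacer (targeting) sequence, and no promoter driving the sgRNA is annotated, which fits a Level-0 part that is meant to be joined to a promoter and terminator in later assembly steps. The specific cloning sites are also unrecorded.

According to the catalogue entry, the guide is designed to be compatible with TCTP-SynPro-02, a synthetic promoter in the depositor's toolkit, so the sgRNA presumably directs a Cas9-derived repressor to that promoter. The plasmid belongs to a collection developed for CRISPR interference-based gene circuits that control gene expression in plants. In that work, sgRNA and synthetic promoter pairs serve as programmable repression modules that can be assembled into higher-level multigene constructs.
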