Features (pLannotate 1.2.2; 5 found; start..end, strand, type, name):
     23..46      +  promoter       Pc promoter (fragment): intI1 (promoter lies within the coding sequence); class 1 integron promoter
    222..278     +  CDS            GmR (fragment): gentamycin acetyltransferase; aacC1; confers resistance to gentamycin
    289..1076    +  CDS            SmR (fragment): aminoglycoside adenylyltransferase (Murphy, 1985); aadA; confers resistance to spectinomycin and streptomycin
   1417..2005    +  rep_origin     ori: high-copy-number ColE1/pMB1/pBR322/pUC origin of replication
   2098..2173    +  misc_RNA       gRNA scaffold: guide RNA scaffold for the Streptococcus pyogenes CRISPR/Cas9 system
>Addgene plasmid #239927 | LLP1005 | addgene full sequence | sequence record 486332 | Addgene NGS Result
GTGCCGAGGCACGAACCCAGTGGACATAAGCCTGTTCGGTTCGTAAGCTGTAATGCAAGTAGCGTATGCG
CTCACGCAACTGGTCCAGAACCTTGACCGAACGCAGCGGTGGTAACGGCGCAGTGGCGGTTTTCATGGCT
TGTTATGACTGTTTTTTTGGGGTACAGTCTATGCCTCGGGCATCCAAGCAGCAAGCGCGTTACGCCGTGG
GTCGATGTTTGATGTTATGGAGCAGCAACGATGTTACGCAGCAGGGCAGTCGCCCTAAAACAAAGTTAAA
CATCATGGGGGAAGCGGTGATCGCCGAAGTATCGACTCAACTATCAGAGGTAGTTGGCGTCATCGAGCGC
CATCTCGAACCGACGTTGCTGGCCGTACATTTGTACGGCTCCGCAGTGGATGGCGGCCTGAAGCCACACA
GCGATATTGATTTGCTGGTTACGGTGACCGTAAGGCTTGATGAAACAACGCGGCGAGCTTTGATCAACGA
CCTTTTGGAAACTTCGGCTTCCCCTGGAGAGAGCGAGATTCTCCGCGCTGTAGAAGTCACCATTGTTGTG
CACGACGACATCATTCCGTGGCGTTATCCAGCTAAGCGCGAACTGCAATTTGGAGAATGGCAGCGCAATG
ACATTCTTGCAGGTATCTTCGAGCCAGCCACGATCGACATTGATCTGGCTATCTTGCTGACAAAAGCAAG
AGAACATAGCGTTGCCTTGGTAGGTCCAGCGGCGGAGGAACTCTTTGATCCGGTTCCTGAACAGGATCTA
TTTGAGGCGCTAAATGAAACCTTAACGCTATGGAACTCGCCGCCCGACTGGGCTGGCGATGAGCGAAATG
TAGTGCTTACGTTGTCCCGCATTTGGTACAGCGCAGTAACCGGCAAAATCGCGCCGAAGGATGTCGCTGC
CGACTGGGCAATGGAGCGCCTGCCGGCCCAGTATCAGCCCGTCATACTTGAAGCTAGACAGGCTTATCTT
GGACAAGAAGAAGATCGCTTGGCCTCGCGCGCAGATCAGTTGGAAGAATTTGTCCATTACGTGAAAGGCG
AGATCACCAAGGTAGTCGGCAAATAATGTCTAGCTAGAAATTCGTTCAAGCCGACGCCGCTTCGCGGCGC
GGCTTAACTCAAGCGTTAGATGCACTAAGCACATAATTGCTCACAGCCAAACTATCAGGTCAAGTCTGCT
TTTATTATTTTTAAGCGTGCATAATAAGCCCTACACAAATTGGGAGATATATCATGCTGTCAGACCAAGT
TTACTCATATATACTTTAGATTGATTTAAAACTTCATTTTTAATTTAAAAGGATCTAGGTGAAGATCCTT
TTTGATAATCTCATGACCAAAATCCCTTAACGTGAGTTTTCGTTCCACTGAGCGTCAGACCCCGTAGAAA
AGATCAAAGGATCTTCTTGAGATCCTTTTTTTCTGCGCGTAATCTGCTGCTTGCAAACAAAAAAACCACC
GCTACCAGCGGTGGTTTGTTTGCCGGATCAAGAGCTACCAACTCTTTTTCCGAAGGTAACTGGCTTCAGC
AGAGCGCAGATACCAAATACTGTTCTTCTAGTGTAGCCGTAGTTAGGCCACCACTTCAAGAACTCTGTAG
CACCGCCTACATACCTCGCTCTGCTAATCCTGTTACCAGTGGCTGCTGCCAGTGGCGATAAGTCGTGTCT
TACCGGGTTGGACTCAAGACGATAGTTACCGGATAAGGCGCAGCGGTCGGGCTGAACGGGGGGTTCGTGC
ACACAGCCCAGCTTGGAGCGAACGACCTACACCGAACTGAGATACCTACAGCGTGAGCTATGAGAAAGCG
CCACGCTTCCCGAAGGGAGAAAGGCGGACAGGTATCCGGTAAGCGGCAGGGTCGGAACAGGAGAGCGCAC
GAGGGAGCTTCCAGGGGGAAACGCCTGGTATCTTTATAGTCCTGTCGGGTTTCGCCACCTCTGACTTGAG
CGTCGATTTTTGTGATGCTCGTCAGGGGGGCGGAGCCTATGGAAAAACGCCAGCAACGCGGCCTTTTTAC
GGTTCCTGCACTCTGTGGTCTCATACTGTTCACTGCCGTATAGGCAGGAGTTGACAAAGTATAACTTGTT
TTAGAGCTAGAAATAGCAAGTTAAAATAAGGCTAGTCCGTTATCAACTTGAAAAAGTGGCACCGAGTCGG
TGCGTTCACTGCCGTATAGGCAGGCTTCGAGACCACGAA
